>Addgene plasmid #13651 | pGEX2T E7 L67E | depositor partial sequence | sequence record 7729 | Author sequence
ATGCATGGAGATACACCTACATTGCATGAATATATGTTAGATTTGCAACCAGAGACAACTGATCTCTACT
GTTATGAGCAATTAAATGACAGCTCAGAGGAGGAGGATGAAATAGATGGTCCAGCTGGACAAGCAGAACC
GGACAGAGCCCATTACAATATTGTAACCTTTTGTTGCAAGTGTGACTCTACGCTTCGGGAGTGCGTACAA
AGCACACACGTAGACATTCGTACTTTGGAAGACCTGTTAATGGGCACACTAGGAATTGTGTGCCCCATCT
GTTCTCAGAAACCATAA
