[The description below was written by a language model from this plasmid's Addgene catalogue record.]
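Description:
pGEX2T E7 L67E is a bacterial expression plasmid built on the commercial pGEX2T backbone (about 4.9 kb without insert) for producing a glutathione S-transferase fusion protein in E. coli. It is maintained as a high-copy plasmid under ampicillin selection. No feature table accompanies the record, so the promoter and origin are not explicitly listed. pGEX-series vectors generally drive the GST fusion from an IPTG-inducible tac promoter, and pGEX2T places a thrombin cleavage site between GST and the cloned protein.

The insert is an approximately 300 bp fragment encoding the human papillomavirus type 16 E7 oncoprotein, cloned between BamHI and EcoRI sites, both of which were retained. This places E7 downstream of, and in frame with, the backbone-encoded N-terminal GST tag. The coding sequence carries a single substitution at amino acid 67, changing leucine to glutamate. The catalogue lists the species as human, although the gene itself is viral in origin.

The GST moiety allows the fusion protein to be purified on glutathione resin or used as immobilised bait in pull-down binding assays. The associated publication examined how E7 and the cellular transcription factor E2F bind to separate sites on the retinoblastoma tumour suppressor protein. This suggests the construct belongs to a set of E7 point mutants used to study E7's interaction with the retinoblastoma protein in vitro. The record does not state the specific functional consequence of the L67E change.
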