Addgene plasmid #13651: pGEX2T E7 L67E
Depositing lab: Karl Munger. Depositing organization: National Cancer Institute (NCI). Publication: The human papillomavirus E7 oncoprotein and the cellular transcription factor E2F bind to separate sites on the retinoblastoma tumor suppressor protein. Wu EW, Clemens KE, Heck DV, Munger K. J Virol. 1993 Apr . 67(4):2402-7. PubMed 8445736.
Backbone
  Vector backbone: pGEX2T
  Backbone manufacturer: Amersham
  Backbone size w/o insert (bp): 4900
  Vector type: Bacterial Expression
Growth in bacteria
  Bacterial resistance: Ampicillin, 100 μg/mL
  Growth temperature: 37°C
  Growth strain: DH5alpha
  Copy number: High Copy
Gene/Insert
  Gene/Insert name: HPV 16 E7 L67E (alt name: HPV 16 E7)
  Species: H. sapiens (human)
  Insert size (bp): 300
  Mutation: aa 67 from L to E
  GenBank ID: AY089955
  Entrez Gene: E7 (a.k.a. HpV16gp2)
  Tag / fusion protein: GST (N terminal on backbone)
  Cloning method: Restriction Enzyme; 5′ cloning site BamH1 (not destroyed); 3′ cloning site EcoR1 (not destroyed)
  Sequencing primers: 5′ Amersham pGEX 5'; 3′ Amersham pGEX 3'
Terms and licenses: Academic/Nonprofit Terms; Industry Terms: Not Available to Industry
How to cite: pGEX2T E7 L67E was a gift from Karl Munger (Addgene plasmid # 13651 ; http://n2t.net/addgene:13651 ; RRID:Addgene_13651)
